>Addgene plasmid #82925 | pDONR223_MAPK7_WT | addgene full sequence | sequence record 161944 | Addgene NGS result
TGTGAGCAAAAGGCCAGCAAAAGGCCAGGAACCGTAAAAAGGCCGCGTTGCTGGCGTTTTTCCATAGGCT
CCGCCCCCCTGACGAGCATCACAAAAATCGACGCTCAAGTCAGAGGTGGCGAAACCCGACAGGACTATAA
AGATACCAGGCGTTTCCCCCTGGAAGCTCCCTCGTGCGCTCTCCTGTTCCGACCCTGCCGCTTACCGGAT
ACCTGTCCGCCTTTCTCCCTTCGGGAAGCGTGGCGCTTTCTCATAGCTCACGCTGTAGGTATCTCAGTTC
GGTGTAGGTCGTTCGCTCCAAGCTGGGCTGTGTGCACGAACCCCCCGTTCAGCCCGACCGCTGCGCCTTA
TCCGGTAACTATCGTCTTGAGTCCAACCCGGTAAGACACGACTTATCGCCACTGGCAGCAGCCACTGGTA
ACAGGATTAGCAGAGCGAGGTATGTAGGCGGTGCTACAGAGTTCTTGAAGTGGTGGCCTAACTACGGCTA
CACTAGAAGAACAGTATTTGGTATCTGCGCTCTGCTGAAGCCAGTTACCTTCGGAAAAAGAGTTGGTAGC
TCTTGATCCGGCAAACAAACCACCGCTGGTAGCGGTGGTTTTTTTGTTTGCAAGCAGCAGATTACGCGCA
GAAAAAAAGGATCTCAAGAAGATCCTTTGATCTTTTCTACGGGGTCTGACGCTCAGTGGAACGACGCGTA
ACTCACGTTAAGGGATTTTGGTCATGGGTGGCTCGAGGGTTATTTGCCGACTACCTTGGTGATCTCGCCT
TTCACGTAGTGGACAAATTCTTCCAACTGATCTGCGCGCGAGGCCAAGCGATCTTCTTCTTGTCCAAGAT
AAGCCTGTCTAGCTTCAAGTATGACGGGCTGATACTGGGCCGGCAGGCGCTCCATTGCCCAGTCGGCAGC
GACATCCTTCGGCGCGATTTTGCCGGTTACTGCGCTGTACCAAATGCGGGACAACGTAAGCACTACATTT
CGCTCATCGCCAGCCCAGTCGGGCGGCGAGTTCCATAGCGTTAAGGTTTCATTTAGCGCCTCAAATAGAT
CCTGTTCAGGAACCGGATCAAAGAGTTCCTCCGCCGCTGGACCTACCAAGGCAACGCTATGTTCTCTTGC
TTTTGTCAGCAAGATAGCCAGATCAATGTCGATCGTGGCTGGCTCGAAGATACCTGCAAGAATGTCATTG
CGCTGCCATTCTCCAAATTGCAGTTCGCGCTTAGCTGGATAACGCCACGGAATGATGTCGTCGTGCACAA
CAATGGTGACTTCTACAGCGCGGAGAATCTCGCTCTCTCCAGGGGAAGCCGAAGTTTCCAAAAGGTCGTT
GATCAAAGCTCGCCGCGTTGTTTCATCAAGCCTTACGGTCACCGTAACCAGCAAATCAATATCACTGTGT
GGCTTCAGGCCGCCATCCACTGCGGAGCCGTACAAATGTACGGCCAGCAACGTCGGTTCGAGATGGCGCT
CGATGACGCCAACTACCTCTGATAGTTGAGTCGATACTTCGGCGATCACCGCTTCCCTCATAATGTTTAA
CTTTGTTTTAGGGCGACTGCCCTGCTGCGTAACATCGTTGCTGCTCCATAACATCAAACATCGACCCACG
GCGTAACGCGCTTGCTGCTTGGATGCCCGAGGCATAGACTGTACCCCAAAAAAACAGTCATAACAAGCCA
TGAAAACCGCCACTGCGCCGTTACCACCGCTGCGTTCGGTCAAGGTTCTGGACCAGTTGCGTGAGCGCAT
ACGCTACTTGCATTACAGCTTACGAACCGAACAGGCTTATGTCCACTGGGTTCGTGCCTTCATCCGTTTC
CACGGTGTGCGTCACCCGGCAACCTTGGGTAGCAGCGAAGTCGAGGCATTTCTGTCCTGGCTGGTCTAGA
GGAGGCATGATGATATATTTTTATCTTGTGCAATGTAACATCAGAGATTTTGAGACACGGGCCAGAGCTG
CCAGGAAACAGCTATGACCATGTAATACGACTCACTATAGGGGATATCAGCTGGATGGCAAATAATGATT
TTATTTTGACTGATAGTGACCTGTTCGTTGCAACAAATTGATAAGCAATGCTTTCTTATAATGCCAACTT
TGTACAAGAAAGTTGGCAACTAGGGGTCCTGGAGGTCAGGCAGGTCAGCCAGCAGCATTGGGGAGTCCAT
CTGGATCTCACGCTGCAGGGACTCAATATCGGCAGGGTTCATGCCATGGCCTTCGAGCCAGTCAGCAAGC
AGGGAGGCTGAGAGAGAGGCTGAATCTGCCTGGCCATCCTGTGGCCCATCAGCCACGCCCATGTCGAAAG
ACTGGTTTAAGAATTCCTCCAGGTCAAAGCCAACACCGTAGCCAGCCCCACTGCCCTTTGGTGTGCCTGA
GAACACAGGGGGCAGGGGGTCCTCCACCTGTGACTTAGATAGCTGCTGGGTCACAAGGTTGACATCAGGT
GACTCTGACATGGAAGACTGAGGGGCTCCCCCGGCGTCTGGGGGCGGCAGGCCAGGTGGGAAGTAAGGCA
AAACTCCTGGGGTGCTGGAGCCAGGCAGCCCAGGGGGTGGCACAAGTGACTGGGCAGCCAGGAGGCTGGT
GGAGGTGGCAATCTGGGGTGGCGCGGGGACAGGGATGGGCCCAGGAGGGCCAGTGGGGTGGGGTGCAGGG
CCAGGGGGTGGGCAGGCAGGCTGGGGTACAGGGCCAGAGGTAGAGCCCGCAGATTGTGGTTGCGGGCCAG
TGGGCTGGGCTACAGGGCCAGGAGGAGGACTGGTAGGTTGGACTGGGGTTGGGGTTGGCGTTGGCGCTGG
GGCAGGGGCCGGCACAGAGGTGAGGGCTGGGGCTGCGGGCCGGGCCATTCGAGTCCAGCGTTCCAACAGG
CTTCTGTCATTGTCACTGAGCACTAGTCCAGCCAAGGGGTCAGTGGAGGGGCCCCCAGAGGCCCCAGCCC
CCCGTTCCTTTCGCTCCCGCTCCTGCCGCCGTTTCTCCCGCTCCTTGGCTCGTTCTTGCCGCCTCCGCCG
CTTCTCCTCCCGCTCCCGCTGGCGCTCCTGGGCTGTCACCGGCTTCCGAGGCTCAGGAGCCTCCAGGGGT
GCGCTGGGGCCATCTCTGAGCCGGCTCCTCAAAGACTTGAGCAGGGCAGCTTTAAGGGCAGCCTTAGTAT
TGTCTGAGATGGCACCATCTTTCTTTGGTGGGGCAGGCTCACTGACTGGTGGAGGTGGCTGCAGGGTCAG
ATCAATGGTGTCAGGTGCAGGGCCGGGGCATGGTGGCGGGGCTGGTGGTGGAGACTCCATGGCACAGTCC
CCACTGGGAGCCCAGGGACTGGGCATTTCAACATCTGGACAGCCAGGCTCACTAGCCACAGGCTGTAGAG
AAGGCTGGAAGCGGATCTGTTGGCGGATGCCCTCACGCCTTGCATGGAAGTCCTCAATTTCAGCCACAAT
GGCCTCCTTAATGCGCTCCCGAGTGAGGGCTTCGCGGTCAAAGGCAAAGTCAAAGGGCGGGGCACAGTCA
GGCTCATCATCAGGATCATGGTACTTGGCCAGGAAAGGGTGGCGAAGGGCAGCAGCTGCTGAGATGCGAG
CGCTGGGCTCAAAACGCAGCATGCGACCCAGCAGTGATAGGGCCTGGCGGTCGGCACCTGGGTACACTGT
CTCCCAGGGCACAGGCTGGCGTGGTGGCAAGCTCTGGATATAGGCCCGCACCCTCTCAGCCCCCACAGCC
TGAATCACGGCTGGTGATGGGGTACCCAGCACCATCATGATGAGCTGTAGCTGGTGTACATAGTTTTTGC
CTGGGAAGAGCTGGCGCCGGGCCAGCATCTCACCAAAGATGCAGCCCACAGACCAGAGGTCAATAGCCTG
TGTATACTCATGCAAAGAGAGCATGAGCTCGGGCGCACGGTACCAGCGCGTGGCCACATACTCAGTCATG
AAGTACTGATGTTCAGCGGGCGAGGTGCACAGGCCACGAGCCATACCAAAGTCACCAATCTTGAGCTCAC
AGTTCTCATTCACCAATAGGTTGGAGGGCTTCAGGTCACGGTGGATGACCTGAGCCGAGTGCATGTACTT
CAGGCCCCGCAGCAGTTGGTACAGGAAGTAGCGCACGTGTTCCAGTGTGAGGGGCTGTGAGGAGTGGATG
ATCTGGTGCAGGTCGCTTTCCATCAGGTCCAGGACCACGTAGACAGATTTGAATTCGCCATAGGGCACGG
TGGGCCTCAGGATGTCCTTGATGGCGATGATGTTGTCGTGTTTAAAGTGCTTGAGGATCTTCAGCTCCCT
GAGGGTCCGCTTGGCATTGGTCACCACATCGAAAGCATTAGGGATCTTCTTGATGGCCACCTGCTGGCCG
GTGAGGCGGCGGCGGGCGGAGGACACCACTCCATAGGCCCCGTTGCCTATGGTCTCGATGATCTCGTACT
CGTCGCCCACGTCAAAGGTCACATCGAAGGAGCGGGCTTTAAGCAGGGCCAGGTTCTTGGCCGCTACAGA
GGCAGCGGTGTGGGCGGGTTCGGCCTTCACGGGCCCGGGGGGCTCCGCAGAGCCGTCCTCGCCGTCTTCC
TCCTTCAGAGGCTCGGCCATGGTGCCAACTTTTTTGTACAAAGTTGGCATTATAAAAAAGCATTGCTCAT
CAATTTGTTGCAACGAACAGGTCACTATCAGTCAAAATAAAATCATTATTTGGGGCCCGAGCTTAAGACT
GGCCGTCGTTTTACAACGTCGTGACTGGGAAAACATCCATGCTAGCGTTAACGCGAGAGTAGGGAACTGC
CAGGCATCAAATAAAACGAAAGGCTCAGTCGGAAGACTGGGCCTTTCGTTTTATCTGTTGTTTGTCGGTG
AACGCTCTCCTGAGTAGGACAAATCCGCCGGGAGCGGATTTGAACGTTGTGAAGCAACGGCCCGGAGGGT
GGCGGGCAGGACGCCCGCCATAAACTGCCAGGCATCAAACTAAGCAGAAGGCCATCCTGACGGATGGCCT
TTTTGCGTTTCTACAAACTCTTCCTGGCTAGCGGTACGCGTATTAATTGCGTTGCGCTCACTGCCCGCTT
TCCAGTCGGGAAACCTGTCGTGCCAGCTGCATTAATGAATCGGCCAACGCGCGGGGAGAGGCGGTTTGCG
TATTGGGCGCTCTTCCGCTTCCTCGCTCACTGACTCGCTGCGCTCGGTCGTTCGGCTGCGGCGAGCGGTA
TCAGCTCACTCAAAGGCGGTAATACGGTTATCCACAGAATCAGGGGATAACGCAGGAAAGAACA
Features (pLannotate 1.2.2; 13 found; start..end, strand, type, name):
     59..647     -  rep_origin     ori: high-copy-number ColE1/pMB1/pBR322/pUC origin of replication
    740..1531    -  CDS            SmR: aminoglycoside adenylyltransferase (Murphy, 1985); aadA; confers resistance to spectinomycin and streptomycin
   1538..1594    -  CDS            GmR (fragment): gentamycin acetyltransferase; aacC1; confers resistance to gentamycin
   1770..1793    -  promoter       Pc promoter (fragment): intI1 (promoter lies within the coding sequence); class 1 integron promoter
   1983..2001    +  promoter       T7 promoter: promoter for bacteriophage T7 RNA polymerase
   2020..2115    +  protein_bind   attL3: mutant version of attL; recombination site for the Gateway® LR reaction LR Clonase™
   2123..4570    -  CDS            MAPK7: MK07_HUMAN - Also known as BMK1, ERK5, PRKM7. Experimental evidence at protein level: Swiss-Prot protein existence level 1. Plays a role in various cellular processes such as proliferation, differentiation and cell survival. The upstream activator of MAPK7 is the MAPK kinase MAP2K5. Upon activation, it translocates to the nucleus and phosphorylates various downstream targets including MEF2C. EGF activates MAPK7 through a Ras-independent and MAP2K5-dependent pathway. May have a role in muscle cell differentiation. May be important for endothelial function and maintenance of blood vessel integri
   4576..4671    -  protein_bind   attL3: mutant version of attL; recombination site for the Gateway® LR reaction LR Clonase™
   4688..4724    +  CDS            lacZα (fragment): LacZα fragment of β-galactosidase; lacZ fragment
   4771..4814    -  terminator     rrnB T1 terminator: Escherichia coli rrnB; transcription terminator T1 from the E. coli rrnB gene
   4946..4973    +  terminator     rrnB T2 terminator: transcription terminator T2 from the E. coli rrnB gene
   5028..5120    -  CDS            lacI (fragment): lac repressor; lacI; The lac repressor binds to the lac operator to inhibit transcription in E. coli. This inhibition can be relieved by adding lactose or isopropyl-β-D-thiogalactopyranoside (IPTG).
   5122..5244    -  rep_origin     RSF ori (fragment): Plasmids containing the RSF 1030 origin of replication can be propagated in E. coli cells that contain additional plasmids with compatible origins.
