[The description below was written by a language model from this plasmid's Addgene catalogue record and pLannotate feature annotations shown in this document.]
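Description:
pDONR223_MAPK7_WT is a Gateway entry clone built on the Invitrogen pDONR223 backbone and carrying the wild-type human MAPK7 open reading frame (reference transcript NM_002749.3; the gene is also known as ERK5 or BMK1). It is a high-copy bacterial plasmid of about 5.2 kb. It replicates in E. coli from a ColE1/pUC-type origin and is selected with spectinomycin through the aadA (SmR) aminoglycoside adenylyltransferase gene. The annotation also picks up short fragments of a gentamicin resistance gene, a class 1 integron Pc promoter, lacZα, lacI and an RSF origin. These look like backbone remnants or partial matches rather than functional elements.

The roughly 2.4 kb MAPK7 coding sequence sits between two attL recombination sites, which allow transfer by an LR Clonase reaction into any compatible Gateway destination vector. The annotation software labels both sites as attL3, so the exact attL variants are not clear from the table. The record lists no promoter for the insert, as expected for an entry clone that is not meant to express the gene itself. A T7 promoter lies outside one attL site, and rrnB T1 and T2 terminators beyond the other shield the cassette from read-through transcription. The clone is in "closed" format, meaning a stop codon immediately follows the ORF. Expression from a destination vector will therefore give native-terminus protein, or an N-terminal fusion, but not a C-terminal fusion.

The plasmid belongs to the Target Accelerator Plasmid Collection. In the associated high-throughput study of lung cancer somatic mutations, it serves as the wild-type reference allele for MAPK7, a MAP kinase activated by MAP2K5.
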