Addgene plasmid #82925: pDONR223_MAPK7_WT
Purpose: Gateway Donor vector containing MAPK7, part of the Target Accelerator Plasmid Collection.
Depositing lab: Jesse Boehm & Matthew Meyerson & David Root. Depositing organization: Broad Institute. Publication: High-throughput Phenotyping of Lung Cancer Somatic Mutations. Berger AH, Brooks AN, Wu X, Shrestha Y, Chouinard C, Piccioni F, Bagul M, Kamburov A, Imielinski M, Hogstrom L, Zhu C, Yang X, Pantel S, Sakai R, Watson J, Kaplan N, Campbell JD, Singh S, Root DE, Narayan R, Natoli T, Lahr DL, Tirosh I, Tamayo P, Getz G, Wong B, Doench J, Subramanian A, Golub TR, Meyerson M, Boehm JS. Cancer Cell. 2016 Aug 8;30(2):214-28. doi: 10.1016/j.ccell.2016.06.022. Epub 2016 Jul 28. PubMed 27478040.
Backbone
  Vector backbone: pDONR223
  Backbone manufacturer: Invitrogen
  Vector type: Gateway Entry vector
Growth in bacteria
  Bacterial resistance: Spectinomycin, 50 μg/mL
  Growth temperature: 37°C
  Growth strain: DH5alpha
  Copy number: High Copy
Gene/Insert
  Gene/Insert name: NM_002749.3
  Species: H. sapiens (human)
  Entrez Gene: MAPK7 (a.k.a. BMK1, ERK4, ERK5, PRKM7)
  Promoter: None
  Cloning method: Gateway Cloning
  Sequencing primers: 5′ M13pUC-fwd; 3′ M13-Rev
Terms and licenses: Academic/Nonprofit Terms; Industry Terms: Not Available to Industry
Depositor comments: CLOSED (stop codon immediately follows insert)
How to cite: pDONR223_MAPK7_WT was a gift from Jesse Boehm & Matthew Meyerson & David Root (Addgene plasmid # 82925 ; http://n2t.net/addgene:82925 ; RRID:Addgene_82925)
